Addgene plasmid #156702: pD649-HAsp-EGFL7-Fc(DAPA)-AviTag-6xHis
Purpose: Mammalian expression of secreted protein fused to Fc(DAPA)-Avi-6xHis.
Depositing lab: Chris Garcia. Depositing organization: Stanford University. Publication: A Human IgSF Cell-Surface Interactome Reveals a Complex Network of Protein-Protein Interactions. Wojtowicz WM, Vielmetter J, Fernandes RA, Siepe DH, Eastman CL, Chisholm GB, Cox S, Klock H, Anderson PW, Rue SM, Miller JJ, Glaser SM, Bragstad ML, Vance J, Lam AW, Lesley SA, Zinn K, Garcia KC. Cell. 2020 Aug 20;182(4):1027-1043.e17. doi: 10.1016/j.cell.2020.07.025. PubMed 32822567.
Backbone
  Vector backbone: pD649
  Backbone size w/o insert (bp): 6106
  Vector type: Mammalian Expression
Growth in bacteria
  Bacterial resistance: Ampicillin, 100 μg/mL
  Growth temperature: 37°C
  Growth strain: DH5alpha
  Copy number: High Copy
Gene/Insert
  Gene/Insert name: EGFL7
  Species: H. sapiens (human)
  Insert size (bp): 750
  Mutation: Fc region of human IgG contains D265A and P329A mutations (DAPA)
  Entrez Gene: EGFL7 (a.k.a. NEU1, VE-STATIN, ZNEU1)
  Promoter: CMV/SP6
  Tag / fusion protein: Fc(DAPA)-AviTag-6xHis (C terminal on backbone)
  Cloning method: Restriction Enzyme; 5′ cloning site GCGGCCGC (not destroyed); 3′ cloning site GGCGCGCC (not destroyed)
  Sequencing primers: 5′ ATTTAGGTGACACTATAG; 3′ CACGTACCAGTTGAACTTCACC
Resource information
  A portion of this plasmid was derived from a plasmid made by: synthesis by ThermoFisher
Terms and licenses: Academic/Nonprofit Terms; Industry Terms: Not Available to Industry
Depositor comments: Some plasmids in this collection may have an IS4-like element ISVsa5 family transposase upstream of the CMV promoter.
How to cite: pD649-HAsp-EGFL7-Fc(DAPA)-AviTag-6xHis was a gift from Chris Garcia (Addgene plasmid # 156702 ; http://n2t.net/addgene:156702 ; RRID:Addgene_156702)
