[The description below was written by a language model from this plasmid's Addgene catalogue record and pLannotate feature annotations shown in this document.]
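Description:
pD649-HAsp-EGFL7-Fc(DAPA)-AviTag-6xHis is a mammalian expression plasmid built on the pD649 backbone for producing human EGFL7 as a secreted Fc fusion protein. It is maintained in E. coli at high copy through a ColE1/pUC-type origin and selected with ampicillin via a full-length β-lactamase gene. The annotated sequence (about 6.9 kb) also carries an SV40 early promoter/EM7 promoter cassette driving a puromycin N-acetyltransferase gene followed by an SV40 polyadenylation signal, which could in principle allow puromycin selection in mammalian cells. Short hits to KanR, lacZα, ble, the f1 origin and the rrnB terminator are only fragments and appear to be backbone remnants rather than functional elements.

The expression unit consists of the CMV immediate-early enhancer and promoter, a fragment of CMV intron A, and an SP6 promoter immediately upstream of the coding region, which can serve for in vitro transcription or as a sequencing primer site. The open reading frame begins with a signal peptide. The construct name indicates an HA signal peptide, whereas the automated annotation only partially matches this region to a mouse IgH signal sequence. An approximately 750 bp human EGFL7 insert follows, cloned between retained NotI and AscI sites. It is fused at its C terminus to a human IgG1 Fc region carrying the D265A and P329A (DAPA) substitutions, which are generally used to reduce Fc effector interactions, then an AviTag for site-specific biotinylation by BirA and a 6xHis tag for metal-affinity purification. These two tags are listed in the catalogue fields but not picked up in the feature table. Transcription terminates at a bGH polyadenylation signal.

The plasmid belongs to a collection made for a human cell-surface and secreted protein interaction screen. The depositor notes that some plasmids in this collection may carry an IS4-like transposase insertion upstream of the CMV promoter, though none is annotated here.
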