Features (pLannotate 1.2.2; 21 found; start..end, strand, type, name):
    119..143     -  CDS            KanR (fragment): aminoglycoside phosphotransferase; aph(3')-Ia; confers resistance to kanamycin
    254..842     +  rep_origin     ori: high-copy-number ColE1/pMB1/pBR322/pUC origin of replication
   1067..1084    +  terminator     rrnB T2 terminator (fragment): transcription terminator T2 from the E. coli rrnB gene
   1109..1128    -  CDS            lacZα (fragment): LacZα fragment of β-galactosidase; lacZ fragment
   1584..1600    +  protein_bind   lac operator: The lac repressor binds to the lac operator to inhibit transcription in E. coli. This inhibition can be relieved by adding lactose or isopropyl-β-D-thiogalactopyranoside (IPTG). lac repressor encoded by lacI
   1843..2146    +  enhancer       CMV enhancer: human cytomegalovirus immediate early enhancer
   2147..2350    +  promoter       CMV promoter: human cytomegalovirus (CMV) immediate early promoter
   2486..2529    +  intron         CMV intron (fragment): modified intron A from human cytomegalovirus
   2581..2599    +  promoter       SP6 promoter: promoter for bacteriophage SP6 RNA polymerase
   2603..2640    +  CDS            IgH signal sequence (fragment): signal sequence from the mouse immunoglobulin heavy chain variable region
   2746..3498    +  CDS            EGFL7 (fragment): EGFL7_HUMAN - Also known as MEGF7. Experimental evidence at protein level: Swiss-Prot protein existence level 1. Regulates vascular tubulogenesis in vivo. Inhibits platelet- derived growth factor (PDGF)-BB-induced smooth muscle cell migration and promotes endothelial cell adhesion to the extracellular matrix and angiogenesis. From Homo sapiens (Human).
   3514..4191    +  CDS            IGHG1 (fragment): IGHG1_HUMAN - Experimental evidence at protein level: Swiss-Prot protein existence level 1. Constant region of immunoglobulin heavy chains. Immunoglobulins, also known as antibodies, are membrane-bound or secreted glycoproteins produced by B lymphocytes. In the recognition phase of humoral immunity, the membrane-bound immunoglobulins serve as receptors which, upon binding of a specific antigen, trigger the clonal expansion and differentiation of B lymphocytes into immunoglobulins- secreting plasma cells. Secreted immunoglobulins mediate the effector phase of humoral immunity, which results in
   4406..4517    +  polyA_signal   bGH poly(A) signal: bovine growth hormone polyadenylation signal
   4518..4626    +  rep_origin     f1 ori (fragment): f1 bacteriophage origin of replication; arrow indicates direction of (+) strand synthesis
   4640..4969    +  promoter       SV40 promoter: SV40 enhancer and early promoter
   5017..5064    +  promoter       EM7 promoter: synthetic bacterial promoter&nbsp
   5083..5682    +  CDS            PuroR (fragment): puromycin N-acetyltransferase; pac from Streptomyces; confers resistance to puromycin
   5692..5817    +  CDS            ble (fragment): BLE_KLEPN - Experimental evidence at protein level: Swiss-Prot protein existence level 1. Binding protein with a strong affinity to the bleomycin family of antibiotics. Binds to CL990; an antimitotic-antibiotic compound. From Klebsiella pneumoniae.
   5812..5933    +  polyA_signal   SV40 poly(A) signal: SV40 polyadenylation signal
   5986..6846    -  CDS            AmpR: β-lactamase; bla; confers resistance to ampicillin, carbenicillin, and related antibiotics
   6849..89      -  promoter       AmpR promoter (fragment) (across the origin): bla
>Addgene plasmid #156702 | pD649-HAsp-EGFL7-Fc(DAPA)-AviTag-6xHis | addgene full sequence | sequence record 426826 | Addgene NGS Result
TTTCAATATTATTGAAGCATTTATCAGGGTTATTGTCTCATGAGCGGATACATATTTGAATGTATTTAGA
AAAATAAACAAATAGGGGTCAGTGTTACAACCAATTAACCAATTCTGAACATTATCGCGAGCCCATTTAT
ACCTGAATATGGCTCATAACACCCCTTGCTCATGACCAAAATCCCTTAACGTGAGTTACGCGCGCGTCGT
TCCACTGAGCGTCAGACCCCGTAGAAAAGATCAAAGGATCTTCTTGAGATCCTTTTTTTCTGCGCGTAAT
CTGCTGCTTGCAAACAAAAAAACCACCGCTACCAGCGGTGGTTTGTTTGCCGGATCAAGAGCTACCAACT
CTTTTTCCGAAGGTAACTGGCTTCAGCAGAGCGCAGATACCAAATACTGTTCTTCTAGTGTAGCCGTAGT
TAGCCCACCACTTCAAGAACTCTGTAGCACCGCCTACATACCTCGCTCTGCTAATCCTGTTACCAGTGGC
TGCTGCCAGTGGCGATAAGTCGTGTCTTACCGGGTTGGACTCAAGACGATAGTTACCGGATAAGGCGCAG
CGGTCGGGCTGAACGGGGGGTTCGTGCACACAGCCCAGCTTGGAGCGAACGACCTACACCGAACTGAGAT
ACCTACAGCGTGAGCTATGAGAAAGCGCCACGCTTCCCGAAGGGAGAAAGGCGGACAGGTATCCGGTAAG
CGGCAGGGTCGGAACAGGAGAGCGCACGAGGGAGCTTCCAGGGGGAAACGCCTGGTATCTTTATAGTCCT
GTCGGGTTTCGCCACCTCTGACTTGAGCGTCGATTTTTGTGATGCTCGTCAGGGGGGCGGAGCCTATGGA
AAAACGCCAGCAACGCGGCCTTTTTACGGTTCCTGGCCTTTTGCTGGCCTTTTGCTCACATGTTCTTTCC
TGCGTTATCCCCTGATTCTGTGGATAACCGTATTACCGCCTTTGAGTGAGCTGATACCGCTCGCCGCAGC
CGAACGACCGAGCGCAGCGAGTCAGTGAGCGAGGAAGCGGAAGGCGAGAGTAGGGAACTGCCAGGCATCA
AACTAAGCAGAAGGCCCCTGACGGATGGCCTTTTTGCGTTTCTACAAACTCTTTCTGTGTTGTAAAACGA
CGGCCAGTCTTAAGCTCGGGCCCCCTGGGCGGTTCTGATAACGAGTAATCGTTAATCCGCAAATAACGTA
AAAACCCGCTTCGGCGGGTTTTTTTATGGGGGGAGTTTAGGGAAAGAGCATTTGTCAGAATATTTAAGGG
CGCCTGTCACTTTGCTTGATATATGAGAATTATTTAACCTTATAAATGAGAAAAAAGCAACGCACTTTAA
ATAAGATACGTTGCTTTTTCGATTGATGAACACCTATAATTAAACTATTCATCTATTATTTATGATTTTT
TGTATATACAATATTTCTAGTTTGTTAAAGAGAATTAAGAAAATAAATCTCGAAAATAATAAAGGGAAAA
TCAGTTTTTGATATCAAAATTATACATGTCAACGATAATACAAAATATAATACAAACTATAAGATGTTAT
CAGTATTTATTATCATTTAGAATAAATTTTGTGTCGCCCTTAATTGTGAGCGGATAACAATTACGAGCTT
CATGCACAGTGGCGTTGACTCAATATTGGCCATTAGCCATATTATTCATTGGTTATATAGCATAAATCAA
TATTGGCTATTGGCCATTGCATACGTTGTATCTATATCATAATATGTACATTTATATTGGCTCATGTCCA
ATATGACCGCCATGTTGGCATTGATTATTGACTAGTTATTAATAGTAATCAATTACGGGGTCATTAGTTC
ATAGCCCATATATGGAGTTCCGCGTTACATAACTTACGGTAAATGGCCCGCCTGGCTGACCGCCCAACGA
CCCCCGCCCATTGACGTCAATAATGACGTATGTTCCCATAGTAACGCCAATAGGGACTTTCCATTGACGT
CAATGGGTGGAGTATTTACGGTAAACTGCCCACTTGGCAGTACATCAAGTGTATCATATGCCAAGTACGC
CCCCTATTGACGTCAATGACGGTAAATGGCCCGCCTGGCATTATGCCCAGTACATGACCTTATGGGACTT
TCCTACTTGGCAGTACATCTACGTATTAGTCATCGCTATTACCATGGTGATGCGGTTTTGGCAGTACATC
AATGGGCGTGGATAGCGGTTTGACTCACGGGGATTTCCAAGTCTCCACCCCATTGACGTCAATGGGAGTT
TGTTTTGGCACCAAAATCAACGGGACTTTCCAAAATGTCGTAACAACTCCGCCCCATTGACGCAAATGGG
CGGTAGGCGTGTACGGTGGGAGGTCTATATAAGCAGAGCTCGTTTAGTGAACCGTCAGATCGCCTGGAGA
CGCCATCCACGCTGTTTTGACCTCCATAGAAGACACCGGGACCGATCCAGCCTCCGCGGCCGGGAACGGT
GCATTGGAACGCGGATTCCCCGTGCCAAGAGTGACGTAAGTACCGCCTATAGAGTCTATAGGCCCACCCC
CTTGGCTTCGTTAGAACGCGGCTACAATTAATACATAACCTTATGTATCATACACATACGATTTAGGTGA
CACTATAGAATAACATCCACTTTGCCTTTCTCTCCACAGGTGTCCACTCCCAGGTCCAACTGCACCTCGG
TTCTATCGAAAACGCGCCTGCTAGCGCCACCATGAAGACCATCATTGCCCTGAGCTACATCTTCTGCCTG
GTGTTCGCTGCGGCCGCCTATAGACCTGGGAGAAGAGTGTGTGCTGTCAGAGCCCATGGCGATCCTGTGT
CCGAGAGCTTCGTGCAGAGAGTGTACCAGCCTTTCCTGACCACCTGTGATGGCCACAGAGCCTGCAGCAC
CTACCGGACAATCTACCGGACCGCCTACAGAAGATCTCCTGGACTGGCTCCCGCCAGACCTAGATATGCT
TGTTGCCCTGGCTGGAAGAGAACATCTGGATTGCCTGGTGCCTGCGGAGCCGCTATTTGTCAGCCTCCTT
GTAGAAATGGCGGCAGCTGTGTGCAGCCTGGCAGATGTAGATGTCCTGCTGGATGGCGGGGAGATACCTG
CCAGTCTGATGTGGATGAGTGCTCTGCCAGAAGAGGCGGCTGTCCTCAGAGATGTGTGAATACCGCCGGC
AGCTACTGGTGTCAGTGTTGGGAGGGACATAGCCTGTCTGCCGATGGCACCCTGTGTGTTCCTAAAGGCG
GACCTCCTAGAGTGGCCCCTAATCCAACAGGCGTGGACAGCGCCATGAAGGAAGAAGTGCAGAGACTGCA
GAGCAGAGTGGACCTGCTGGAAGAAAAACTGCAGCTGGTGCTGGCCCCACTGCATTCTCTGGCTAGTCAG
GCTCTGGAACACGGCCTGCCTGATCCTGGATCTCTGCTGGTGCACTCTTTCCAGCAGCTGGGCAGAATCG
ATAGCCTGAGCGAGCAGATCAGCTTCCTGGAAGAACAGCTGGGCTCCTGCTCCTGCAAGAAGGACTCTGG
CGCGCCGGGCGGCGACAAGACCCACACCTGCCCCCCCTGCCCAGCTCCAGAACTGCTGGGAGGGCCTTCC
GTGTTCCTGTTCCCCCCCAAGCCCAAGGACACCCTGATGATCAGCAGGACCCCCGAGGTGACCTGCGTGG
TGGTGGCCGTGTCCCACGAGGACCCAGAGGTGAAGTTCAACTGGTACGTGGACGGCGTGGAGGTGCACAA
CGCCAAGACCAAGCCCAGAGAGGAGCAGTACAACAGCACCTACAGGGTGGTGTCCGTGCTGACCGTGCTG
CACCAGGACTGGCTGAACGGCAAAGAATACAAGTGCAAAGTCTCCAACAAGGCCCTGGCTGCCCCAATCG
AAAAGACAATCAGCAAGGCCAAGGGCCAGCCACGGGAGCCCCAGGTGTACACCCTGCCCCCCAGCCGGGA
GGAGATGACCAAGAACCAGGTGTCCCTGACCTGTCTGGTGAAGGGCTTCTACCCCAGCGATATCGCCGTG
GAGTGGGAGAGCAACGGCCAGCCCGAGAACAACTACAAGACCACCCCCCCAGTGCTGGACAGCGACGGCA
GCTTCTTCCTGTACAGCAAGCTGACCGTGGACAAGTCCAGGTGGCAGCAGGGCAACGTGTTCAGCTGCAG
CGTGATGCACGAGGCCCTGCACAACCACTACACCCAGAAGTCCCTGAGCCTGAGCCCCGGCGGCAGCGGT
CTTAATGATATTTTCGAGGCTCAGAAGATTGAGTGGCATGAACACCACCACCATCACCACTAAGGCCGGC
CTGTAGTCACTGGCACAACGCGTTACCCGGTAAGCCAATCGGGTATACACGGTCGTCATACTGCAGACAG
GGTTCTTCTACTTTGCAAGATAGTCTTGAGTAGTAAAATAAATAGATAGAGAAAATCAGCCTCGACTGTG
CCTTCTAGTTGCCAGCCATCTGTTGTTTGCCCCTCCCCCGTGCCTTCCTTGACCCTGGAAGGTGCCACTC
CCACTGTCCTTTCCTAATAAAATGAGGAAATTGCATCACAACACTCAACCCTATCTCGGTCTATTCTTTT
GATTTATAAGGGATTTTGCCGATTTCGGCCTATTGGTTAAAAAATGAGCTGATTTAACAAAAATTTAACG
CGAATTAATTCTGTGGAATGTGTGTCAGTTAGGGTGTGGAAAGTCCCCAGGCTCCCCAGCAGGCAGAAGT
ATGCAAAGCATGCATCTCAATTAGTCAGCAACCAGGTGTGGAAAGTCCCCAGGCTCCCCAGCAGGCAGAA
GTATGCAAAGCATGCATCTCAATTAGTCAGCAACCATAGTCCCGCCCCTAACTCCGCCCATCCCGCCCCT
AACTCCGCCCAGTTCCGCCCATTCTCCGCCCCATGGCTGACTAATTTTTTTTATTTATGCAGAGGCCGAG
GCCGCCTCTGCCTCTGAGCTATTCCAGAAGTAGTGAGGAGGCTTTTTTGGAGGCCTAGGCTTTTGCAAAA
AGCTCCCGGGAGCTTGTATATCCATTTTCGGATCTGATCAGCACGTGTTGACAATTAATCATCGGCATAG
TATATCGGCATAGTATAATACGACAAGGTGAGGAACTAAACCATGACCGAGTACAAGCCCACGGTGCGCC
TCGCCACCCGCGACGACGTCCCCAGGGCCGTACGCACCCTCGCCGCCGCGTTCGCCGACTACCCCGCCAC
GCGCCACACCGTCGATCCGGACCGCCACATCGAGCGGGTCACCGAGCTGCAAGAACTCTTCCTCACGCGC
GTCGGGCTCGACATCGGCAAGGTGTGGGTCGCGGACGACGGCGCCGCGGTGGCGGTCTGGACCACGCCGG
AGAGCGTCGAAGCGGGGGCGGTGTTCGCCGAGATCGGCCCGCGCATGGCCGAGTTGAGCGGTTCCCGGCT
GGCCGCGCAGCAACAGATGGAAGGCCTCCTGGCGCCGCACCGGCCCAAGGAGCCCGCGTGGTTCCTGGCC
ACCGTCGGCGTCTCGCCCGACCACCAGGGCAAGGGTCTGGGCAGCGCCGTCGTGCTCCCCGGAGTGGAGG
CGGCCGAGCGCGCCGGGGTGCCCGCCTTCCTGGAGACATCCGCGCCCCGCAACCTCCCCTTCTACGAGCG
GCTCGGCTTCACCGTCACCGCCGACGTCGAGGTGCCCGAAGGACCGCGCACCTGGTGCATGACCCGCAAG
CCCGGTGCCTGACACGTGCTACGAGATTTCGATTCCACCGCCGCCTTCTATGAAAGGTTGGGCTTCGGAA
TCGTTTTCCGGGACGCCGGCTGGATGATCCTCCAGCGCGGGGATCTCATGCTGGAGTTCTTCGCCCACCC
CAACTTGTTTATTGCAGCTTATAATGGTTACAAATAAAGCAATAGCATCACAAATTTCACAAATAAAGCA
TTTTTTTCACTGCATTCTAGTTGTGGTTTGTCCAAACTCATCAATGTATCTTATCATGTCTGTATACCGT
CGACCTCTAGCTAGAGCTTGGCGTAATCATGGTCATTACCAATGCTTAATCAGTGAGGCACCTATCTCAG
CGATCTGTCTATTTCGTTCATCCATAGTTGCCTGACTCCCCGTCGTGTAGATAACTACGATACGGGAGGG
CTTACCATCTGGCCCCAGCGCTGCGATGATACCGCGAGAACCACGCTCACCGGCTCCGGATTTATCAGCA
ATAAACCAGCCAGCCGGAAGGGCCGAGCGCAGAAGTGGTCCTGCAACTTTATCCGCCTCCATCCAGTCTA
TTAATTGTTGCCGGGAAGCTAGAGTAAGTAGTTCGCCAGTTAATAGTTTGCGCAACGTTGTTGCCATCGC
TACAGGCATCGTGGTGTCACGCTCGTCGTTTGGTATGGCTTCATTCAGCTCCGGTTCCCAACGATCAAGG
CGAGTTACATGATCCCCCATGTTGTGCAAAAAAGCGGTTAGCTCCTTCGGTCCTCCGATCGTTGTCAGAA
GTAAGTTGGCCGCAGTGTTATCACTCATGGTTATGGCAGCACTGCATAATTCTCTTACTGTCATGCCATC
CGTAAGATGCTTTTCTGTGACTGGTGAGTACTCAACCAAGTCATTCTGAGAATAGTGTATGCGGCGACCG
AGTTGCTCTTGCCCGGCGTCAATACGGGATAATACCGCGCCACATAGCAGAACTTTAAAAGTGCTCATCA
TTGGAAAACGTTCTTCGGGGCGAAAACTCTCAAGGATCTTACCGCTGTTGAGATCCAGTTCGATGTAACC
CACTCGTGCACCCAACTGATCTTCAGCATCTTTTACTTTCACCAGCGTTTCTGGGTGAGCAAAAACAGGA
AGGCAAAATGCCGCAAAAAAGGGAATAAGGGCGACACGGAAATGTTGAATACTCATATTCTTCCTT
