>Addgene plasmid #156702 | pD649-HAsp-EGFL7-Fc(DAPA)-AviTag-6xHis | depositor partial sequence | sequence record 302514 | insert (secreted protein)
TATAGACCTGGGAGAAGAGTGTGTGCTGTCAGAGCCCATGGCGATCCTGTGTCCGAGAGCTTCGTGCAGA
GAGTGTACCAGCCTTTCCTGACCACCTGTGATGGCCACAGAGCCTGCAGCACCTACCGGACAATCTACCG
GACCGCCTACAGAAGATCTCCTGGACTGGCTCCCGCCAGACCTAGATATGCTTGTTGCCCTGGCTGGAAG
AGAACATCTGGATTGCCTGGTGCCTGCGGAGCCGCTATTTGTCAGCCTCCTTGTAGAAATGGCGGCAGCT
GTGTGCAGCCTGGCAGATGTAGATGTCCTGCTGGATGGCGGGGAGATACCTGCCAGTCTGATGTGGATGA
GTGCTCTGCCAGAAGAGGCGGCTGTCCTCAGAGATGTGTGAATACCGCCGGCAGCTACTGGTGTCAGTGT
TGGGAGGGACATAGCCTGTCTGCCGATGGCACCCTGTGTGTTCCTAAAGGCGGACCTCCTAGAGTGGCCC
CTAATCCAACAGGCGTGGACAGCGCCATGAAGGAAGAAGTGCAGAGACTGCAGAGCAGAGTGGACCTGCT
GGAAGAAAAACTGCAGCTGGTGCTGGCCCCACTGCATTCTCTGGCTAGTCAGGCTCTGGAACACGGCCTG
CCTGATCCTGGATCTCTGCTGGTGCACTCTTTCCAGCAGCTGGGCAGAATCGATAGCCTGAGCGAGCAGA
TCAGCTTCCTGGAAGAACAGCTGGGCTCCTGCTCCTGCAAGAAGGACTCT
